>Addgene plasmid #231855 | pDest17_FL Gcn4 | addgene full sequence | sequence record 460719 | Addgene NGS Result
AGATCTCGATCCCGCGAAATTAATACGACTCACTATAGGGAGACCACAACGGTTTCCCTCTAGAAATAAT
TTTGTTTAACTTTAAGAAGGAGATATACATATGTCGTACTACCATCACCATCACCATCACCTCGAATCAA
CAAGTTTGTACAAAAAAGCAGGCTTCGAGAACCTGTATTTTCAGGGTAGCATGAGCGAATATCAGCCGAG
CCTGTTTGCACTGAATCCGATGGGTTTTAGTCCGCTGGATGGTAGCAAAAGCACCAATGAAAATGTTAGC
GCAAGCACCAGCACCGCAAAACCGATGGTTGGTCAGCTGATTTTTGACAAATTCATCAAAACCGAAGAGG
ATCCGATCATCAAACAGGATACCCCGAGCAATCTGGATTTTGATTTTGCACTGCCGCAGACCGCAACCGC
ACCGGATGCAAAAACCGTTCTGCCGATTCCGGAACTGGATGATGCAGTTGTTGAAAGCTTTTTTAGCAGC
AGCACCGATAGCACCCCGATGTTTGAATATGAAAATCTGGAAGATAACAGCAAAGAATGGACCAGCCTGT
TCGATAATGATATTCCGGTTACCACCGATGATGTTAGCCTGGCAGATAAAGCAATTGAAAGCACCGAAGA
AGTGAGCCTGGTTCCGAGTAACCTGGAAGTTAGCACCACCAGTTTTCTGCCGACACCGGTGCTGGAAGAT
GCAAAACTGACCCAGACACGTAAAGTGAAAAAACCGAATAGCGTGGTGAAAAAAAGCCATCATGTTGGCA
AAGATGATGAAAGCCGTCTGGATCATCTGGGTGTTGTTGCATATAATCGTAAACAGCGTAGCATTCCGCT
GAGCCCGATTGTTCCGGAAAGCAGCGATCCGGCAGCACTGAAACGTGCCCGTAATACCGAAGCAGCACGT
CGTAGCCGTGCACGTAAACTGCAGCGTATGAAACAGTTAGAAGATAAGGTTGAAGAACTGCTGTGCAAAA
ACTATCACCTGGAAAATGAAGTTGCCCGTCTGAAAAAACTGGTTGGCGAACGTTAAGACCCAGCTTTCTT
GTACAAAGTGGTTGATTCGAGGCTGCTAACAAAGCCCGAAAGGAAGCTGAGTTGGCTGCTGCCACCGCTG
AGCAATAACTAGCATAACCCCTTGGGGCCTCTAAACGGGTCTTGAGGGGTTTTTTGCTGAAAGGAGGAAC
TATATCCGGATATCCACAGGACGGGTGTGGTCGCCATGATCGCGTAGTCGATAGTGGCTCCAAGTAGCGA
AGCGAGCAGGACTGGGCGGCGGCCAAAGCGGTCGGACAGTGCTCCGAGAACGGGTGCGCATAGAAATTGC
ATCAACGCATATAGCGCTAGCAGCACGCCATAGTGACTGGCGATGCTGTCGGAATGGACGATATCCCGCA
AGAGGCCCGGCAGTACCGGCATAACCAAGCCTATGCCTACAGCATCCAGGGTGACGGTGCCGAGGATGAC
GATGAGCGCATTGTTAGATTTCATACACGGTGCCTGACTGCGTTAGCAATTTAACTGTGATAAACTACCG
CATTAAAGCTTATCGATGATAAGCTGTCAAACATGAGAATTCTTGAAGACGAAAGGGCCTCGTGATACGC
CTATTTTTATAGGTTAATGTCATGATAATAATGGTTTCTTAGACGTCAGGTGGCACTTTTCGGGGAAATG
TGCGCGGAACCCCTATTTGTTTATTTTTCTAAATACATTCAAATATGTATCCGCTCATGAGACAATAACC
CTGATAAATGCTTCAATAATATTGAAAAAGGAAGAGTATGAGTATTCAACATTTCCGTGTCGCCCTTATT
CCCTTTTTTGCGGCATTTTGCCTTCCTGTTTTTGCTCACCCAGAAACGCTGGTGAAAGTAAAAGATGCTG
AAGATCAGTTGGGTGCACGAGTGGGTTACATCGAACTGGATCTCAACAGCGGTAAGATCCTTGAGAGTTT
TCGCCCCGAAGAACGTTTTCCAATGATGAGCACTTTTAAAGTTCTGCTATGTGGCGCGGTATTATCCCGT
GTTGACGCCGGGCAAGAGCAACTCGGTCGCCGCATACACTATTCTCAGAATGACTTGGTTGAGTACTCAC
CAGTCACAGAAAAGCATCTTACGGATGGCATGACAGTAAGAGAATTATGCAGTGCTGCCATAACCATGAG
TGATAACACTGCGGCCAACTTACTTCTGACAACGATCGGAGGACCGAAGGAGCTAACCGCTTTTTTGCAC
AACATGGGGGATCATGTAACTCGCCTTGATCGTTGGGAACCGGAGCTGAATGAAGCCATACCAAACGACG
AGCGTGACACCACGATGCCTGCAGCAATGGCAACAACGTTGCGCAAACTATTAACTGGCGAACTACTTAC
TCTAGCTTCCCGGCAACAATTAATAGACTGGATGGAGGCGGATAAAGTTGCAGGACCACTTCTGCGCTCG
GCCCTTCCGGCTGGCTGGTTTATTGCTGATAAATCTGGAGCCGGTGAGCGTGGGTCTCGCGGTATCATTG
CAGCACTGGGGCCAGATGGTAAGCCCTCCCGTATCGTAGTTATCTACACGACGGGGAGTCAGGCAACTAT
GGATGAACGAAATAGACAGATCGCTGAGATAGGTGCCTCACTGATTAAGCATTGGTAACTGTCAGACCAA
GTTTACTCATATATACTTTAGATTGATTTAAAACTTCATTTTTAATTTAAAAGGATCTAGGTGAAGATCC
TTTTTGATAATCTCATGACCAAAATCCCTTAACGTGAGTTTTCGTTCCACTGAGCGTCAGACCCCGTAGA
AAAGATCAAAGGATCTTCTTGAGATCCTTTTTTTCTGCGCGTAATCTGCTGCTTGCAAACAAAAAAACCA
CCGCTACCAGCGGTGGTTTGTTTGCCGGATCAAGAGCTACCAACTCTTTTTCCGAAGGTAACTGGCTTCA
GCAGAGCGCAGATACCAAATACTGTCCTTCTAGTGTAGCCGTAGTTAGGCCACCACTTCAAGAACTCTGT
AGCACCGCCTACATACCTCGCTCTGCTAATCCTGTTACCAGTGGCTGCTGCCAGTGGCGATAAGTCGTGT
CTTACCGGGTTGGACTCAAGACGATAGTTACCGGATAAGGCGCAGCGGTCGGGCTGAACGGGGGGTTCGT
GCACACAGCCCAGCTTGGAGCGAACGACCTACACCGAACTGAGATACCTACAGCGTGAGCTATGAGAAAG
CGCCACGCTTCCCGAAGGGAGAAAGGCGGACAGGTATCCGGTAAGCGGCAGGGTCGGAACAGGAGAGCGC
ACGAGGGAGCTTCCAGGGGGAAACGCCTGGTATCTTTATAGTCCTGTCGGGTTTCGCCACCTCTGACTTG
AGCGTCGATTTTTGTGATGCTCGTCAGGGGGGCGGAGCCTATGGAAAAACGCCAGCAACGCGGCCTTTTT
ACGGTTCCTGGCCTTTTGCTGGCCTTTTGCTCACATGTTCTTTCCTGCGTTATCCCCTGATTCTGTGGAT
AACCGTATTACCGCCTTTGAGTGAGCTGATACCGCTCGCCGCAGCCGAACGACCGAGCGCAGCGAGTCAG
TGAGCGAGGAAGCGGAAGAGCGCCTGATGCGGTATTTTCTCCTTACGCATCTGTGCGGTATTTCACACCG
CAATGGTGCACTCTCAGTACAATCTGCTCTGATGCCGCATAGTTAAGCCAGTATACACTCCGCTATCGCT
ACGTGACTGGGTCATGGCTGCGCCCCGACACCCGCCAACACCCGCTGACGCGCCCTGACGGGCTTGTCTG
CTCCCGGCATCCGCTTACAGACAAGCTGTGACCGTCTCCGGGAGCTGCATGTGTCAGAGGTTTTCACCGT
CATCACCGAAACGCGCGAGGCAGCTGCGGTAAAGCTCATCAGCGTGGTCGTGAAGCGATTCACAGATGTC
TGCCTGTTCATCCGCGTCCAGCTCGTTGAGTTTCTCCAGAAGCGTTAATGTCTGGCTTCTGATAAAGCGG
GCCATGTTAAGGGCGGTTTTTTCCTGTTTGGTCACTGATGCCTCCGTGTAAGGGGGATTTCTGTTCATGG
GGGTAATGATACCGATGAAACGAGAGAGGATGCTCACGATACGGGTTACTGATGATGAACATGCCCGGTT
ACTGGAACGTTGTGAGGGTAAACAACTGGCGGTATGGATGCGGCGGGACCAGAGAAAAATCACTCAGGGT
CAATGCCAGCGCTTCGTTAATACAGATGTAGGTGTTCCACAGGGTAGCCAGCAGCATCCTGCGATGCAGA
TCCGGAACATAATGGTGCAGGGCGCTGACTTCCGCGTTTCCAGACTTTACGAAACACGGAAACCGAAGAC
CATTCATGTTGTTGCTCAGGTCGCAGACGTTTTGCAGCAGCAGTCGCTTCACGTTCGCTCGCGTATCGGT
GATTCATTCTGCTAACCAGTAAGGCAACCCCGCCAGCCTAGCCGGGTCCTCAACGACAGGAGCACGATCA
TGCGCACCCGTGGCCAGGACCCAACGCTGCCCGAGATGCGCCGCGTGCGGCTGCTGGAGATGGCGGACGC
GATGGATATGTTCTGCCAAGGGTTGGTTTGCGCATTCACAGTTCTCCGCAAGAATTGATTGGCTCCAATT
CTTGGAGTGGTGAATCCGTTAGCGAGGTGCCGCCGGCTTCCATTCAGGTCGAGGTGGCCCGGCTCCATGC
ACCGCGACGCAACGCGGGGAGGCAGACAAGGTATAGGGCGGCGCCTACAATCCATGCCAACCCGTTCCAT
GTGCTCGCCGAGGCGGCATAAATCGCCGTGACGATCAGCGGTCCAATGATCGAAGTTAGGCTGGTAAGAG
CCGCGAGCGATCCTTGAAGCTGTCCCTGATGGTCGTCATCTACCTGCCTGGACAGCATGGCCTGCAACGC
GGGCATCCCGATGCCGCCGGAAGCGAGAAGAATCATAATGGGGAAGGCCATCCAGCCTCGCGTCGCGAAC
GCCAGCAAGACGTAGCCCAGCGCGTCGGCCGCCATGCCGGCGATAATGGCCTGCTTCTCGCCGAAACGTT
TGGTGGCGGGACCAGTGACGAAGGCTTGAGCGAGGGCGTGCAAGATTCCGAATACCGCAAGCGACAGGCC
GATCATCGTCGCGCTCCAGCGAAAGCGGTCCTCGCCGAAAATGACCCAGAGCGCTGCCGGCACCTGTCCT
ACGAGTTGCATGATAAAGAAGACAGTCATAAGTGCGGCGACGATAGTCATGCCCCGCGCCCACCGGAAGG
AGCTGACTGGGTTGAAGGCTCTCAAGGGCATCGGTCGATCGACGCTCTCCCTTATGCGACTCCTGCATTA
GGAAGCAGCCCAGTAGTAGGTTGAGGCCGTTGAGCACCGCCGCCGCAAGGAATGGTGCATGCAAGGAGAT
GGCGCCCAACAGTCCCCCGGCCACGGGGCCTGCCACCATACCCACGCCGAAACAAGCGCTCATGAGCCCG
AAGTGGCGAGCCCGATCTTCCCCATCGGTGATGTCGGCGATATAGGCGCCAGCAACCGCACCTGTGGCGC
CGGTGATGCCGGCCACGATGCGTCCGGCGTAGAGGATCG
Features (pLannotate 1.2.2; 18 found; start..end, strand, type, name):
     21..39      +  promoter       T7 promoter: promoter for bacteriophage T7 RNA polymerase
     71..93      +  RBS            RBS: efficient ribosome binding site from bacteriophage T7 gene 10 (Olins and Rangwala, 1989)
    111..131     +  CDS            8xHis (fragment): 8xHis affinity tag
    140..164     +  protein_bind   attB1: mutant version of attB; recombination site for the Gateway® BP reaction BP Clonase™
    170..186     +  CDS            TEV site (fragment): tobacco etch virus (TEV) protease recognition and cleavage site
    191..1033    +  CDS            GCN4: GCN4_YEAST - Also known as AAS101 From Saccharomyces cerevisiae (strain ATCC 204508 / S288c) (Baker's yeast).
   1038..1062    -  protein_bind   attB2: mutant version of attB; recombination site for the Gateway® BP reaction BP Clonase™
   1072..1121    +  CDS            SET1 (fragment): solubility-enhancement tag derived from T7 phage gene 10B
   1129..1176    +  terminator     T7 terminator: transcription terminator for bacteriophage T7 RNA polymerase
   1202..1494    -  CDS            TcR (fragment): tetracycline efflux protein; tet; confers resistance to tetracycline
   1542..1570    -  promoter       tet promoter: E. coli promoter for tetracycline efflux protein gene
   1683..1787    +  promoter       AmpR promoter: bla
   1788..2648    +  CDS            AmpR: β-lactamase; bla; confers resistance to ampicillin, carbenicillin, and related antibiotics
   2819..3407    +  rep_origin     ori: high-copy-number ColE1/pMB1/pBR322/pUC origin of replication
   3593..3732    -  misc_feature   bom: basis of mobility region from pBR322
   3834..4025    -  CDS            rop: Rop protein, which maintains plasmids at low copy number; rop
   4042..4422    +  CDS            YPB1_ECOLX: Protein predicted: Swiss-Prot protein existence level 4. From Escherichia coli.
   4664..5568    -  CDS            TcR (fragment): tetracycline efflux protein; tet; confers resistance to tetracycline
