[The description below was written by a language model from this plasmid's Addgene catalogue record and pLannotate feature annotations shown in this document.]
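Description:
pDest17_FL Gcn4 is a bacterial expression plasmid built on the Gateway destination vector pDest17, carrying the full-length coding sequence of the Saccharomyces cerevisiae transcription factor Gcn4. The sequenced record is 5,569 nt. The backbone is pBR322-derived: it has a ColE1/pMB1-type origin together with the bom mobility region and the rop gene, which keeps copy number low, in agreement with the catalogue's "low copy" designation. Selection is by ampicillin through the bla (AmpR) gene and its own promoter. Two fragments of the tetracycline efflux gene and the tet promoter are also annotated, but these are disrupted remnants of pBR322 rather than a listed marker.

Expression is driven by a bacteriophage T7 promoter followed by the T7 gene 10 ribosome binding site, and transcription ends at a T7 terminator. This arrangement requires a host supplying T7 RNA polymerase, and the depositors recommend a BL21 pLysS strain for protein production. The open reading frame begins with an N-terminal polyhistidine tag (listed as 6xHis; the annotation software matched it as a partial 8xHis), reads through the attB1 site left by Gateway recombination, then a TEV protease recognition site, and continues into GCN4. An attB2 site flanks the insert on the 3' side. A short fragment matching a T7 gene 10B-derived solubility tag lies between attB2 and the terminator and appears to be residual backbone sequence rather than part of the intended product.

The design permits nickel-affinity purification of recombinant Gcn4 and removal of the tag with TEV protease. The associated publication concerns the roles of condensates and soluble complexes in transcription factor function, suggesting the purified protein was used for studies of that kind.
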