Addgene plasmid #231855: pDest17_FL Gcn4
Purpose: Bacterial expression of N-terminally 6His tagged FL Gcn4
Depositing lab: Aseem Ansari & Tanja Mittag. Depositing organization: St. Jude Children's Research Hospital. Publication: Reconciling competing models on the roles of condensates and soluble complexes in transcription factor function. Bremer A, Lang WH, Kempen RP, Sweta K, Taylor AB, Borgia MB, Ansari AZ, Mittag T. bioRxiv [Preprint]. 2024 Nov 22:2024.11.21.624739. doi: 10.1101/2024.11.21.624739. PubMed 39605529.
Backbone
  Vector backbone: pDest17
  Backbone manufacturer: Invtirogen
  Vector type: Bacterial Expression
Growth in bacteria
  Bacterial resistance: Ampicillin, 100 μg/mL
  Growth temperature: 37°C
  Growth strain: DH5alpha
  Copy number: Low Copy
Gene/Insert
  Gene/Insert name: Gcn4
  Species: S. cerevisiae (budding yeast)
  Promoter: T7
  Tag / fusion protein: 6xHis, TEV cleavage site (N terminal on backbone)
  Cloning method: Gateway Cloning
Terms and licenses: Academic/Nonprofit Terms; Industry Terms: Not Available to Industry
Depositor comments: The depositing lab recommends using BL21_pLysS strain for protein expression and purification. Please visit https://doi.org/10.1101/2024.11.21.624739 for bioRxiv preprint.
How to cite: pDest17_FL Gcn4 was a gift from Aseem Ansari & Tanja Mittag (Addgene plasmid # 231855 ; http://n2t.net/addgene:231855 ; RRID:Addgene_231855)
