>Addgene plasmid #231855 | pDest17_FL Gcn4 | depositor partial sequence | sequence record 455686 | Orf Sequence
GGTAGCATGAGCGAATATCAGCCGAGCCTGTTTGCACTGAATCCGATGGGTTTTAGTCCGCTGGATGGTA
GCAAAAGCACCAATGAAAATGTTAGCGCAAGCACCAGCACCGCAAAACCGATGGTTGGTCAGCTGATTTT
TGACAAATTCATCAAAACCGAAGAGGATCCGATCATCAAACAGGATACCCCGAGCAATCTGGATTTTGAT
TTTGCACTGCCGCAGACCGCAACCGCACCGGATGCAAAAACCGTTCTGCCGATTCCGGAACTGGATGATG
CAGTTGTTGAAAGCTTTTTTAGCAGCAGCACCGATAGCACCCCGATGTTTGAATATGAAAATCTGGAAGA
TAACAGCAAAGAATGGACCAGCCTGTTCGATAATGATATTCCGGTTACCACCGATGATGTTAGCCTGGCA
GATAAAGCAATTGAAAGCACCGAAGAAGTGAGCCTGGTTCCGAGTAACCTGGAAGTTAGCACCACCAGTT
TTCTGCCGACACCGGTGCTGGAAGATGCAAAACTGACCCAGACACGTAAAGTGAAAAAACCGAATAGCGT
GGTGAAAAAAAGCCATCATGTTGGCAAAGATGATGAAAGCCGTCTGGATCATCTGGGTGTTGTTGCATAT
AATCGTAAACAGCGTAGCATTCCGCTGAGCCCGATTGTTCCGGAAAGCAGCGATCCGGCAGCACTGAAAC
GTGCCCGTAATACCGAAGCAGCACGTCGTAGCCGTGCACGTAAACTGCAGCGTATGAAACAGTTAGAAGA
TAAGGTTGAAGAACTGCTGTGCAAAAACTATCACCTGGAAAATGAAGTTGCCCGTCTGAAAAAACTGGTT
GGTGAACGT
